>Addgene plasmid #113948 | pCEP4-HLA-cmyc-optiT1R3 a21-852 | depositor full sequence | sequence record 215162 | pCEP4-HLA-cmyc-optiT1R3 a21-852 sequence 13015 bps
GCCGGCAAGGCCGGATCCAGACATGATAAGATACATTGATGAGTTTGGACAAACCACAACTAGAATGCAG
TGAAAAAAATGCTTTATTTGTGAAATTTGTGATGCTATTGCTTTATTTGTAACCATTATAAGCTGCAATA
AACAAGTTAACAACAACAATTGCATTCATTTTATGTTTCAGGTTCAGGGGGAGGTGGGGAGGTTTTTTAA
AGCAAGTAAAACCTCTACAAATGTGGTATGGCTGATTATGATCCGGCTGCCTCGCGCGTTTCGGTGATGA
CGGTGAAAACCTCTGACACATGCAGCTCCCGGAGACGGTCACAGCTTGTCTGTAAGCGGATGCCGGGAGC
AGACAAGCCCGTCAGGGCGCGTCAGCGGGTGTTGGCGGGTGTCGGGGCGCAGCCATGACCGGTCGACTCT
AGAGCCCCGCCGCCGGACGAACTAAACCTGACTACGGCATCTCTGCCCCTTCTTCGCTGGTACGAGGAGC
GCTTTTGTTTTGTATTCGGGGCAGTGCATGTAATCCCTTCAGTTGGTTGGTACAACTTGCCAACTGGGCC
CTGTTCCACATGTGACACGGGGGGGGACCAAACACAAAGGGGTTCTCTGACTGTAGTTGACATCCTTATA
AATGGATGTGCACATTTGCCAACACTGAGTGGCTTTCATCCTGGAGCAGACTTTGCATGCTGTGGACTGC
AACACAACATTGCCTTTATGTGTAACTCTTGGCTGAAGCTCTTACACCAATGCTGGGGGACATGTACCTC
CCAGGGGCCCAGGAAGACTACGGGAGGCTACACCAACGTCAATCAGAGGGGCCTGTGTAGCTACCGATAA
GCGGACCCTCAAGAGGGCATTAGCAATAGTGTTTATAAGGCCCCCTTGTTAACCCTAAACGGGTAGCATA
TGCTTCCCGGGTAGTAGTATATACTATCCAGACTAACCCTAATTCAATAGCATATGTTACCCAACGGGAA
GCATATGCTATCGAATTAGGGTTAGTAAAAGGGTCCTAAGGAACAGCGATATCTCCCACCCCATGAGCTG
TCACGGTTTTATTTACATGGGGTCAGGATTCCACGAGGGTAGTGAACCATTTTAGTCACAAGGGCAGTGG
CTGAAGATCAAGGAGCGGGCAGTGAACTCTCCTGAATCTTCGCCTGCTTCTTCATTCTCCTTCGTTTAGC
TAATAGAATAACTGCTGAGTTGTGAACAGTAAGGTGTATGTGAGGTGCTCGAAAACAAGGTTTCAGGTGA
CGCCCCCAGAATAAAATTTGGACGGGGGGTTCAGTGGTGGCATTGTGCTATGACACCAATATAACCCTCA
CAAACCCCTTGGGCAATAAATACTAGTGTAGGAATGAAACATTCTGAATATCTTTAACAATAGAAATCCA
TGGGGTGGGGACAAGCCGTAAAGACTGGATGTCCATCTCACACGAATTTATGGCTATGGGCAACACATAA
TCCTAGTGCAATATGATACTGGGGTTATTAAGATGTGTCCCAGGCAGGGACCAAGACAGGTGAACCATGT
TGTTACACTCTATTTGTAACAAGGGGAAAGAGAGTGGACGCCGACAGCAGCGGACTCCACTGGTTGTCTC
TAACACCCCCGAAAATTAAACGGGGCTCCACGCCAATGGGGCCCATAAACAAAGACAAGTGGCCACTCTT
TTTTTTGAAATTGTGGAGTGGGGGCACGCGTCAGCCCCCACACGCCGCCCTGCGGTTTTGGACTGTAAAA
TAAGGGTGTAATAACTTGGCTGATTGTAACCCCGCTAACCACTGCGGTCAAACCACTTGCCCACAAAACC
ACTAATGGCACCCCGGGGAATACCTGCATAAGTAGGTGGGCGGGCCAAGATAGGGGCGCGATTGCTGCGA
TCTGGAGGACAAATTACACACACTTGCGCCTGAGCGCCAAGCACAGGGTTGTTGGTCCTCATATTCACGA
GGTCGCTGAGAGCACGGTGGGCTAATGTTGCCATGGGTAGCATATACTACCCAAATATCTGGATAGCATA
TGCTATCCTAATCTATATCTGGGTAGCATAGGCTATCCTAATCTATATCTGGGTAGCATATGCTATCCTA
ATCTATATCTGGGTAGTATATGCTATCCTAATTTATATCTGGGTAGCATAGGCTATCCTAATCTATATCT
GGGTAGCATATGCTATCCTAATCTATATCTGGGTAGTATATGCTATCCTAATCTGTATCCGGGTAGCATA
TGCTATCCTAATAGAGATTAGGGTAGTATATGCTATCCTAATTTATATCTGGGTAGCATATACTACCCAA
ATATCTGGATAGCATATGCTATCCTAATCTATATCTGGGTAGCATATGCTATCCTAATCTATATCTGGGT
AGCATAGGCTATCCTAATCTATATCTGGGTAGCATATGCTATCCTAATCTATATCTGGGTAGTATATGCT
ATCCTAATTTATATCTGGGTAGCATAGGCTATCCTAATCTATATCTGGGTAGCATATGCTATCCTAATCT
ATATCTGGGTAGTATATGCTATCCTAATCTGTATCCGGGTAGCATATGCTATCCTCATGCATATACAGTC
AGCATATGATACCCAGTAGTAGAGTGGGAGTGCTATCCTTTGCATATGCCGCCACCTCCCAAGGGGGCGT
GAATTTTCGCTGCTTGTCCTTTTCCTGCATGCTGGTTGCTCCCATTCTTAGGTGAATTTAAGGAGGCCAG
GCTAAAGCCGTCGCATGTCTGATTGCTCACCAGGTAAATGTCGCTAATGTTTTCCAACGCGAGAAGGTGT
TGAGCGCGGAGCTGAGTGACGTGACAACATGGGTATGCCCAATTGCCCCATGTTGGGAGGACGAAAATGG
TGACAAGACAGATGGCCAGAAATACACCAACAGCACGCATGATGTCTACTGGGGATTTATTCTTTAGTGC
GGGGGAATACACGGCTTTTAATACGATTGAGGGCGTCTCCTAACAAGTTACATCACTCCTGCCCTTCCTC
ACCCTCATCTCCATCACCTCCTTCATCTCCGTCATCTCCGTCATCACCCTCCGCGGCAGCCCCTTCCACC
ATAGGTGGAAACCAGGGAGGCAAATCTACTCCATCGTCAAAGCTGCACACAGTCACCCTGATATTGCAGG
TAGGAGCGGGCTTTGTCATAACAAGGTCCTTAATCGCATCCTTCAAAACCTCAGCAAATATATGAGTTTG
TAAAAAGACCATGAAATAACAGACAATGGACTCCCTTAGCGGGCCAGGTTGTGGGCCGGGTCCAGGGGCC
ATTCCAAAGGGGAGACGACTCAATGGTGTAAGACGACATTGTGGAATAGCAAGGGCAGTTCCTCGCCTTA
GGTTGTAAAGGGAGGTCTTACTACCTCCATATACGAACACACCGGCGACCCAAGTTCCTTCGTCGGTAGT
CCTTTCTACGTGACTCCTAGCCAGGAGAGCTCTTAAACCTTCTGCAATGTTCTCAAATTTCGGGTTGGAA
CCTCCTTGACCACGATGCTTTCCAAACCACCCTCCTTTTTTGCGCCTGCCTCCATCACCCTGACCCCGGG
GTCCAGTGCTTGGGCCTTCTCCTGGGTCATCTGCGGGGCCCTGCTCTATCGCTCCCGGGGGCACGTCAGG
CTCACCATCTGGGCCACCTTCTTGGTGGTATTCAAAATAATCGGCTTCCCCTACAGGGTGGAAAAATGGC
CTTCTACCTGGAGGGGGCCTGCGCGGTGGAGACCCGGATGATGATGACTGACTACTGGGACTCCTGGGCC
TCTTTTCTCCACGTCCACGACCTCTCCCCCTGGCTCTTTCACGACTTCCCCCCCTGGCTCTTTCACGTCC
TCTACCCCGGCGGCCTCCACTACCTCCTCGACCCCGGCCTCCACTACCTCCTCGACCCCGGCCTCCACTG
CCTCCTCGACCCCGGCCTCCACCTCCTGCTCCTGCCCCTCCTGCTCCTGCCCCTCCTCCTGCTCCTGCCC
CTCCTGCCCCTCCTGCTCCTGCCCCTCCTGCCCCTCCTGCTCCTGCCCCTCCTGCCCCTCCTGCTCCTGC
CCCTCCTGCCCCTCCTCCTGCTCCTGCCCCTCCTGCCCCTCCTCCTGCTCCTGCCCCTCCTGCCCCTCCT
GCTCCTGCCCCTCCTGCCCCTCCTGCTCCTGCCCCTCCTGCCCCTCCTGCTCCTGCCCCTCCTGCTCCTG
CCCCTCCTGCTCCTGCCCCTCCTGCTCCTGCCCCTCCTGCCCCTCCTGCCCCTCCTCCTGCTCCTGCCCC
TCCTGCTCCTGCCCCTCCTGCCCCTCCTGCCCCTCCTGCTCCTGCCCCTCCTCCTGCTCCTGCCCCTCCT
GCCCCTCCTGCCCCTCCTCCTGCTCCTGCCCCTCCTGCCCCTCCTCCTGCTCCTGCCCCTCCTCCTGCTC
CTGCCCCTCCTGCCCCTCCTGCCCCTCCTCCTGCTCCTGCCCCTCCTGCCCCTCCTCCTGCTCCTGCCCC
TCCTCCTGCTCCTGCCCCTCCTGCCCCTCCTGCCCCTCCTCCTGCTCCTGCCCCTCCTCCTGCTCCTGCC
CCTCCTGCCCCTCCTGCCCCTCCTGCCCCTCCTCCTGCTCCTGCCCCTCCTCCTGCTCCTGCCCCTCCTG
CTCCTGCCCCTCCCGCTCCTGCTCCTGCTCCTGTTCCACCGTGGGTCCCTTTGCAGCCAATGCAACTTGG
ACGTTTTTGGGGTCTCCGGACACCATCTCTATGTCTTGGCCCTGATCCTGAGCCGCCCGGGGCTCCTGGT
CTTCCGCCTCCTCGTCCTCGTCCTCTTCCCCGTCCTCGTCCATGGTTATCACCCCCTCTTCTTTGAGGTC
CACTGCCGCCGGAGCCTTCTGGTCCAGATGTGTCTCCCTTCTCTCCTAGGCCATTTCCAGGTCCTGTACC
TGGCCCCTCGTCAGACATGATTCACACTAAAAGAGATCAATAGACATCTTTATTAGACGACGCTCAGTGA
ATACAGGGAGTGCAGACTCCTGCCCCCTCCAACAGCCCCCCCACCCTCATCCCCTTCATGGTCGCTGTCA
GACAGATCCAGGTCTGAAAATTCCCCATCCTCCGAACCATCCTCGTCCTCATCACCAATTACTCGCAGCC
CGGAAAACTCCCGCTGAACATCCTCAAGATTTGCGTCCTGAGCCTCAAGCCAGGCCTCAAATTCCTCGTC
CCCCTTTTTGCTGGACGGTAGGGATGGGGATTCTCGGGACCCCTCCTCTTCCTCTTCAAGGTCACCAGAC
AGAGATGCTACTGGGGCAACGGAAGAAAAGCTGGGTGCGGCCTGTGAGGATCAGCTTATCGATGATAAGC
TGTCAAACATGAGAATTCTTGAAGACGAAAGGGCCTCGTGATACGCCTATTTTTATAGGTTAATGTCATG
ATAATAATGGTTTCTTAGACGTCAGGTGGCACTTTTCGGGGAAATGTGCGCGGAACCCCTATTTGTTTAT
TTTTCTAAATACATTCAAATATGTATCCGCTCATGAGACAATAACCCTGATAAATGCTTCAATAATATTG
AAAAAGGAAGAGTATGAGTATTCAACATTTCCGTGTCGCCCTTATTCCCTTTTTTGCGGCATTTTGCCTT
CCTGTTTTTGCTCACCCAGAAACGCTGGTGAAAGTAAAAGATGCTGAAGATCAGTTGGGTGCACGAGTGG
GTTACATCGAACTGGATCTCAACAGCGGTAAGATCCTTGAGAGTTTTCGCCCCGAAGAACGTTTTCCAAT
GATGAGCACTTTTAAAGTTCTGCTATGTGGCGCGGTATTATCCCGTGTTGACGCCGGGCAAGAGCAACTC
GGTCGCCGCATACACTATTCTCAGAATGACTTGGTTGAGTACTCACCAGTCACAGAAAAGCATCTTACGG
ATGGCATGACAGTAAGAGAATTATGCAGTGCTGCCATAACCATGAGTGATAACACTGCGGCCAACTTACT
TCTGACAACGATCGGAGGACCGAAGGAGCTAACCGCTTTTTTGCACAACATGGGGGATCATGTAACTCGC
CTTGATCGTTGGGAACCGGAGCTGAATGAAGCCATACCAAACGACGAGCGTGACACCACGATGCCTGCAG
CAATGGCAACAACGTTGCGCAAACTATTAACTGGCGAACTACTTACTCTAGCTTCCCGGCAACAATTAAT
AGACTGGATGGAGGCGGATAAAGTTGCAGGACCACTTCTGCGCTCGGCCCTTCCGGCTGGCTGGTTTATT
GCTGATAAATCTGGAGCCGGTGAGCGTGGGTCTCGCGGTATCATTGCAGCACTGGGGCCAGATGGTAAGC
CCTCCCGTATCGTAGTTATCTACACGACGGGGAGTCAGGCAACTATGGATGAACGAAATAGACAGATCGC
TGAGATAGGTGCCTCACTGATTAAGCATTGGTAACTGTCAGACCAAGTTTACTCATATATACTTTAGATT
GATTTAAAACTTCATTTTTAATTTAAAAGGATCTAGGTGAAGATCCTTTTTGATAATCTCATGACCAAAA
TCCCTTAACGTGAGTTTTCGTTCCACTGAGCGTCAGACCCCGTAGAAAAGATCAAAGGATCTTCTTGAGA
TCCTTTTTTTCTGCGCGTAATCTGCTGCTTGCAAACAAAAAAACCACCGCTACCAGCGGTGGTTTGTTTG
CCGGATCAAGAGCTACCAACTCTTTTTCCGAAGGTAACTGGCTTCAGCAGAGCGCAGATACCAAATACTG
TCCTTCTAGTGTAGCCGTAGTTAGGCCACCACTTCAAGAACTCTGTAGCACCGCCTACATACCTCGCTCT
GCTAATCCTGTTACCAGTGGCTGCTGCCAGTGGCGATAAGTCGTGTCTTACCGGGTTGGACTCAAGACGA
TAGTTACCGGATAAGGCGCAGCGGTCGGGCTGAACGGGGGGTTCGTGCACACAGCCCAGCTTGGAGCGAA
CGACCTACACCGAACTGAGATACCTACAGCGTGAGCTATGAGAAAGCGCCACGCTTCCCGAAGGGAGAAA
GGCGGACAGGTATCCGGTAAGCGGCAGGGTCGGAACAGGAGAGCGCACGAGGGAGCTTCCAGGGGGAAAC
GCCTGGTATCTTTATAGTCCTGTCGGGTTTCGCCACCTCTGACTTGAGCGTCGATTTTTGTGATGCTCGT
CAGGGGGGCGGAGCCTATGGAAAAACGCCAGCAACGCGGCCTTTTTACGGTTCCTGGCCTTTTGCTGCGC
CGCGTGCGGCTGCTGGAGATGGCGGACGCGATGGATATGTTCTGCCAAGGGTTGGTTTGCGCATTCACAG
TTCTCCGCAAGAATTGATTGGCTCCAATTCTTGGAGTGGTGAATCCGTTAGCGAGGTGCCGCCGGCTTCC
ATTCAGGTCGAGGTGGCCCGGCTCCATGCACCGCGACGCAACGCGGGGAGGCAGACAAGGTATAGGGCGG
CGCCTACAATCCATGCCAACCCGTTCCATGTGCTCGCCGAGGCGGCATAAATCGCCGTGACGATCAGCGG
TCCAGTGATCGAAGTTAGGCTGGTAAGAGCCGCGAGCGATCCTTGAAGCTGTCCCTGATGGTCGTCATCT
ACCTGCCTGGACAGCATGGCCTGCAACGCGGGCATCCCGATGCCGCCGGAAGCGAGAAGAATCATAATGG
GGAAGGCCATCCAGCCTCGCGTCGCGAACGCCAGCAAGACGTAGCCCAGCGCGTCGGCCGCCATGCCCTG
CTTCATCCCCGTGGCCCGTTGCTCGCGTTTGCTGGCGGTGTCCCCGGAAGAAATATATTTGCATGTCTTT
AGTTCTATGATGACACAAACCCCGCCCAGCGTCTTGTCATTGGCGAATTCGAACACGCAGATGCAGTCGG
GGCGGCGCGGTCCCAGGTCCACTTCGCATATTAAGGTGACGCGTGTGGCCTCGAACACCGAGCGACCCTG
CAGCGACCCGCTTAACAGCGTCAACAGCGTGCCGCAGATCCCGGGCAATGAGATATGAAAAAGCCTGAAC
TCACCGCGACGTCTGTCGAGAAGTTTCTGATCGAAAAGTTCGACAGCGTCTCCGACCTGATGCAGCTCTC
GGAGGGCGAAGAATCTCGTGCTTTCAGCTTCGATGTAGGAGGGCGTGGATATGTCCTGCGGGTAAATAGC
TGCGCCGATGGTTTCTACAAAGATCGTTATGTTTATCGGCACTTTGCATCGGCCGCGCTCCCGATTCCGG
AAGTGCTTGACATTGGGGAATTCAGCGAGAGCCTGACCTATTGCATCTCCCGCCGTGCACAGGGTGTCAC
GTTGCAAGACCTGCCTGAAACCGAACTGCCCGCTGTTCTGCAGCCGGTCGCGGAGGCCATGGATGCGATC
GCTGCGGCCGATCTTAGCCAGACGAGCGGGTTCGGCCCATTCGGACCGCAAGGAATCGGTCAATACACTA
CATGGCGTGATTTCATATGCGCGATTGCTGATCCCCATGTGTATCACTGGCAAACTGTGATGGACGACAC
CGTCAGTGCGTCCGTCGCGCAGGCTCTCGATGAGCTGATGCTTTGGGCCGAGGACTGCCCCGAAGTCCGG
CACCTCGTGCACGCGGATTTCGGCTCCAACAATGTCCTGACGGACAATGGCCGCATAACAGCGGTCATTG
ACTGGAGCGAGGCGATGTTCGGGGATTCCCAATACGAGGTCGCCAACATCTTCTTCTGGAGGCCGTGGTT
GGCTTGTATGGAGCAGCAGACGCGCTACTTCGAGCGGAGGCATCCGGAGCTTGCAGGATCGCCGCGGCTC
CGGGCGTATATGCTCCGCATTGGTCTTGACCAACTCTATCAGAGCTTGGTTGACGGCAATTTCGATGATG
CAGCTTGGGCGCAGGGTCGATGCGACGCAATCGTCCGATCCGGAGCCGGGACTGTCGGGCGTACACAAAT
CGCCCGCAGAAGCGCGGCCGTCTGGACCGATGGCTGTGTAGAAGTACTCGCCGATAGTGGAAACCGACGC
CCCAGCACTCGTCCGAGGGCAAAGGAATAGGGGAGATGGGGGAGGCTAACTGAAACACGGAAGGAGACAA
TACCGGAAGGAACCCGCGCTATGACGGCAATAAAAAGACAGAATAAAACGCACGGGTGTTGGGTCGTTTG
TTCATAAACGCGGGGTTCGGTCCCAGGGCTGGCACTCTGTCGATACCCCACCGAGACCCCATTGGGGCCA
ATACGCCCGCGTTTCTTCCTTTTCCCCACCCCACCCCCCAAGTTCGGGTGAAGGCCCAGGGCTCGCAGCC
AACGTCGGGGCGGCAGGCCCTGCCATAGCCACTGGCCCCGTGGGTTAGGGACGGGGTCCCCCATGGGGAA
TGGTTTATGGTTCGTGGGGGTTATTATTTTGGGCGTTGCGTGGGGTCTGGTCCACGACTGGACTGAGCAG
ACAGACCCATGGTTTTTGGATGGCCTGGGCATGGACCGCATGTACTGGCGCGACACGAACACCGGGCGTC
TGTGGCTGCCAAACACCCCCGACCCCCAAAAACCACCGCGCGGATTTCTGGCGTGCCAAGCTAGTCGACC
AATTCTCATGTTTGACAGCTTATCATCGCAGATCCGGGCAACGTTGTTGCATTGCTGCAGGCGCAGAACT
GGTAGGTATGGAAGATCTATACATTGAATCAATATTGGCAATTAGCCATATTAGTCATTGGTTATATAGC
ATAAATCAATATTGGCTATTGGCCATTGCATACGTTGTATCTATATCATAATATGTACATTTATATTGGC
TCATGTCCAATATGACCGCCATGTTGACATTGATTATTGACTAGTTATTAATAGTAATCAATTACGGGGT
CATTAGTTCATAGCCCATATATGGAGTTCCGCGTTACATAACTTACGGTAAATGGCCCGCCTGGCTGACC
GCCCAACGACCCCCGCCCATTGACGTCAATAATGACGTATGTTCCCATAGTAACGCCAATAGGGACTTTC
CATTGACGTCAATGGGTGGAGTATTTACGGTAAACTGCCCACTTGGCAGTACATCAAGTGTATCATATGC
CAAGTCCGCCCCCTATTGACGTCAATGACGGTAAATGGCCCGCCTGGCATTATGCCCAGTACATGACCTT
ACGGGACTTTCCTACTTGGCAGTACATCTACGTATTAGTCATCGCTATTACCATGGTGATGCGGTTTTGG
CAGTACACCAATGGGCGTGGATAGCGGTTTGACTCACGGGGATTTCCAAGTCTCCACCCCATTGACGTCA
ATGGGAGTTTGTTTTGGCACCAAAATCAACGGGACTTTCCAAAATGTCGTAATAACCCCGCCCCGTTGAC
GCAAATGGGCGGTAGGCGTGTACGGTGGGAGGTCTATATAAGCAGAGCTCGTTTAGTGAACCGTCAGATC
TCTAGAAGCTGGGTACCAGCTGCTAGCGCCACCATGGCCGTCATGGCGCCCCGAACCCTCGTCCTGCTAC
TCTCGGGGGCCCTGGCCCTGACCCAGACCTGGGCGGGCTCCGAACAAAAGCTTATTTCTGAAGAGGACTT
GGGAGGATCCGCGCCCCTGTGCCTGTCTCAGCAGCTGAGGATGAAGGGCGACTACGTGTTGGGAGGGCTG
TTTCCGTTGGGCGAGGCAGAGGAGGCGGGTTTGAGATCACGGACTCGACCGAGCTCCCCCGTTTGTACCA
GATTCTCCTCAAACGGCCTCCTGTGGGCTCTGGCTATGAAGATGGCCGTGGAGGAAATCAACAACAAGAG
CGATCTGCTGCCGGGACTGCGGCTGGGTTACGACCTGTTTGACACTTGTTCAGAACCTGTCGTGGCAATG
AAGCCCAGCCTGATGTTCCTGGCGAAGGCCGGTAGTAGGGACATAGCCGCCTACTGCAATTATACGCAGT
ACCAGCCCAGGGTGCTCGCTGTGATAGGCCCCCACAGCAGTGAGCTTGCGATGGTCACCGGTAAGTTCTT
CTCATTCTTCCTGATGCCCCAAGTGAGTTACGGCGCCAGCATGGAATTGCTTAGCGCGAGGGAGACCTTT
CCCAGTTTCTTTAGGACCGTTCCAAGCGATAGGGTACAACTGACCGCAGCGGCCGAGCTGTTGCAAGAAT
TTGGCTGGAACTGGGTCGCCGCATTGGGCAGCGACGATGAATACGGGAGGCAAGGTCTGAGCATCTTCTC
CGCGCTGGCCGCAGCAAGGGGTATCTGTATCGCCCACGAGGGACTGGTCCCACTGCCTAGGGCCGATGAC
AGCAGGCTCGGTAAAGTTCAGGACGTGCTCCACCAGGTAAACCAGAGTAGCGTGCAAGTGGTGTTGCTGT
TTGCCAGCGTCCATGCCGCGCACGCTCTGTTCAACTACAGCATCTCCAGCCGACTGTCCCCGAAGGTATG
GGTAGCGAGCGAGGCGTGGCTGACCAGCGACCTCGTTATGGGGCTCCCCGGTATGGCCCAGATGGGGACC
GTGCTTGGGTTTTTGCAGAGGGGTGCACAATTGCACGAGTTCCCCCAATACGTGAAAACGCACCTGGCCC
TGGCTACCGACCCCGCCTTCTGTAGTGCCCTTGGTGAGAGGGAGCAAGGACTGGAGGAGGATGTCGTAGG
ACAGAGGTGCCCCCAGTGCGACTGCATCACCTTGCAGAACGTGAGTGCTGGACTGAATCACCACCAGACG
TTCTCTGTGTATGCCGCCGTATACAGCGTCGCACAAGCTCTTCACAATACACTTCAGTGCAACGCGAGCG
GCTGTCCCGCGCAGGACCCGGTGAAACCCTGGCAGCTCCTTGAGAACATGTATAACCTCACCTTCCATGT
TGGCGGATTGCCCCTTCGCTTCGATAGCAGCGGAAACGTGGACATGGAGTACGATTTGAAACTCTGGGTG
TGGCAAGGCAGCGTGCCGAGGCTGCACGACGTGGGGAGATTCAACGGATCTCTCAGGACTGAGAGGCTTA
AGATCAGGTGGCACACCAGTGACAACCAGAAGCCTGTGAGCAGGTGCTCTAGGCAATGCCAAGAGGGACA
GGTCCGCAGGGTGAAGGGTTTTCATTCCTGCTGCTACGATTGTGTCGATTGCGAAGCCGGAAGCTATAGG
CAGAATCCCGATGATATCGCCTGTACATTTTGTGGGCAAGACGAGTGGAGCCCGGAGAGGAGCACAAGAT
GTTTCAGACGAAGGAGTAGGTTTCTGGCCTGGGGTGAACCGGCAGTTTTGCTTCTGCTGCTGTTGCTTAG
CCTTGCACTTGGGCTGGTCCTCGCTGCCCTGGGACTGTTCGTGCATCACAGGGACTCACCGCTGGTGCAG
GCCAGTGGCGGACCTCTGGCATGCTTCGGATTGGTGTGCCTGGGCCTTGTTTGCCTCTCAGTGCTGCTGT
TTCCGGGCCAGCCAAGCCCAGCCAGGTGTCTGGCCCAACAGCCCCTGTCACATCTGCCCCTTACCGGGTG
CCTGTCAACTCTGTTCCTGCAAGCAGCCGAGATTTTCGTGGAGTCAGAGCTGCCGTTGTCATGGGCCGAC
AGGCTGAGCGGATGCCTCCGCGGTCCCTGGGCGTGGTTGGTAGTGTTGCTCGCCATGCTTGTGGAGGTGG
CCCTGTGCACCTGGTACCTCGTGGCCTTCCCGCCTGAAGTGGTGACCGACTGGCACATGCTGCCAACCGA
AGCGCTCGTTCACTGTCGCACCAGGAGCTGGGTCTCTTTCGGCCTGGCTCACGCAACAAACGCCACCCTC
GCGTTCCTGTGCTTTCTTGGAACCTTCCTTGTGAGGAGCCAGCCGGGTAGGTACAATAGAGCCCGAGGGT
TGACCTTTGCCATGTTGGCCTACTTCATCACATGGGTCAGCTTCGTCCCCCTGCTGGCGAACGTGCAAGT
TGTGCTGCGACCCGCCGTACAGATGGGCGCACTGCTTCTTTGCGTGCTGGGCATTCTGGCCGCCTTCCAC
CTGCCGAGGTGCTACCTGCTGATGCGCCAGCCTGGACTTAACACACCCGAGTTCTTCTTGGGTGGAGGGC
CGGGCGACGCGCAGGGTCAGAACGATGGTAACACTGGCAACCAAGGTAAGCACGAGTGACTCGAG
Features (pLannotate 1.2.2; 21 found; start..end, strand, type, name):
     14..148     -  polyA_signal   SV40 poly(A) signal: SV40 polyadenylation signal
    171..253     -  CDS            large T antigen (fragment): large T antigen from SV40 (simian virus 40)
    256..296     +  CDS            rop (fragment): Rop protein, which maintains plasmids at low copy number; rop
    898..2687    -  rep_origin     oriP: Epstein-Barr virus oriP replication origin (Yates et al., 2000)
   2692..2910    -  CDS            gL (fragment): GL_EBVB9 - Experimental evidence at protein level: Swiss-Prot protein existence level 1. The heterodimer glycoprotein H-glycoprotein L is required for the fusion of viral and plasma membranes leading to virus entry into the host cell. Acts as a functional inhibitor of gH and maintains gH in an inhibited form. Upon binding to host integrins, gL dissociates from gH leading to activation of the viral fusion glycoproteins gB and gH. Fusion of EBV with B-lymphocytes requires the additional receptor- binding protein gp42, which forms a complex with gH/gL. The heterodimer gH/gL targets also host EPHA
   2993..4918    -  CDS            EBNA1: Epstein-Barr nuclear antigen 1, also known as EBNA-1 crucial for latent viral infection, and for episomal amplification of vectors containing the oriP origin (Okita et al., 2013)
   4956..5300    -  CDS            BRRF2_EBVB9 (fragment): Protein inferred from homology: Swiss-Prot protein existence level 3. From Epstein-Barr virus (strain B95-8) (HHV-4) (Human herpesvirus 4).
   5303..5326    -  promoter       tet promoter (fragment): E. coli promoter for tetracycline efflux protein gene
   5439..5543    +  promoter       AmpR promoter: bla
   5544..6404    +  CDS            AmpR: β-lactamase; bla; confers resistance to ampicillin, carbenicillin, and related antibiotics
   6575..7163    +  rep_origin     ori: high-copy-number ColE1/pMB1/pBR322/pUC origin of replication
   7353..7697    -  CDS            TcR (fragment): tetracycline efflux protein; tet; confers resistance to tetracycline
   7780..7925    +  promoter       HSV TK promoter: herpes simplex virus thymidine kinase promoter
   7965..8990    +  CDS            HygR: aminoglycoside phosphotransferase from E. coli; aph(4)-Ia; confers resistance to hygromycin
   9055..9103    +  polyA_signal   HSV TK poly(A) signal: herpes simplex virus thymidine kinase polyadenylation signal (Cole and Stacy, 1985)
   9303..9527    +  CDS            gH (fragment): GH_HHV11 - Experimental evidence at protein level: Swiss-Prot protein existence level 1. The heterodimer glycoprotein H-glycoprotein L is required for the fusion of viral and plasma membranes leading to virus entry into the host cell. Following initial binding to host receptor, membrane fusion is mediated by the fusion machinery composed of gB and the heterodimer gH/gL. May also be involved in the fusion between the virion envelope and the outer nuclear membrane during virion morphogenesis. From Human herpesvirus 1 (strain 17) (HHV-1) (Human herpes simplex virus 1).
   9756..10135   +  enhancer       CMV enhancer: human cytomegalovirus immediate early enhancer
  10137..10336   +  promoter       CMV promoter: human cytomegalovirus (CMV) immediate early promoter
  10394..10471   +  CDS            HLA-A (fragment): HLAA_HUMAN - Also known as HLAA. Experimental evidence at protein level: Swiss-Prot protein existence level 1. Allele A*74:01: Presents immunodominant HIV-1 epitopes derived from gag-pol (GQMVHQAISPR, QIYPGIKVR) and rev (RQIHSISER), carrying an aliphatic residue at position 2 and Arg anchor residue at the C-terminus. May contribute to viral load control in chronic HIV-1 infection. From Homo sapiens (Human).
  10475..10501   +  CDS            Myc (fragment): Myc (human c-Myc proto-oncogene) epitope tag
  10502..13006   +  CDS            TAS1R3: TS1R3_HUMAN - Also known as T1R3, TR3. Experimental evidence at protein level: Swiss-Prot protein existence level 1. Putative taste receptor. TAS1R1/TAS1R3 responds to the umami taste stimulus (the taste of monosodium glutamate). TAS1R2/TAS1R3 recognizes diverse natural and synthetic sweeteners. TAS1R3 is essential for the recognition and response to the disaccharide trehalose (By similarity). Sequence differences within and between species can significantly influence the selectivity and specificity of taste responses. From Homo sapiens (Human).
