[The description below was written by a language model from this plasmid's Addgene catalogue record and pLannotate feature annotations shown in this document.]
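Description:
pCEP4-HLA-cmyc-optiT1R3 a21-852 is a mammalian expression plasmid of about 13 kb built on the pCEP4 episomal backbone. In E. coli it is maintained through a high-copy ColE1/pUC-type origin and selected with ampicillin via the β-lactamase gene. In mammalian cells, selection uses a hygromycin resistance cassette driven by the HSV thymidine kinase promoter and ended by the TK polyadenylation signal. The backbone also carries the Epstein-Barr virus oriP origin together with the EBNA1 coding sequence. Together these allow the plasmid to replicate and persist as an extrachromosomal episome in permissive primate cells rather than requiring integration. Several short annotated fragments (rop, tetracycline resistance, SV40 large T, and herpesvirus glycoprotein and BRRF2 pieces) are remnants of backbone construction, not functional genes.

The payload sits between the NheI and XhoI sites, downstream of the CMV immediate-early enhancer and promoter and upstream of an SV40 polyadenylation signal. It encodes a human codon-optimized version of human T1R3 (TAS1R3) covering residues 21–852. The receptor's N-terminal residues are replaced by the signal peptide of the HLA class I A-2 alpha chain, followed by a c-myc epitope tag. The heterologous leader directs the protein into the secretory pathway. After signal peptide cleavage, the myc tag should lie at the extracellular N-terminus of the mature receptor, which would make it accessible to antibody detection at the cell surface.

T1R3 is a class C GPCR subunit that pairs with T1R2 to form the sweet taste receptor and with T1R1 to form the umami receptor. The associated publication examines the dimeric architecture of the sweet receptor through co-trafficking of its subunits, which fits using this construct to monitor T1R3 expression and surface localization in transfected mammalian cells.
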