Addgene plasmid #113948: pCEP4-HLA-cmyc-optiT1R3 a21-852
Purpose: mammalian expression plasmid for c-myc-tagged human codon-optimized human T1R3 with signal peptide of HLA class I histocompatibility antigen A-2 alpha chain
Depositing lab: Erik Procko. Depositing organization: University of Illinois at Urbana-Champaign. Publication: Structural architecture of a dimeric class C GPCR based on co-trafficking of sweet taste receptor subunits. Park J, Selvam B, Sanematsu K, Shigemura N, Shukla D, Procko E. J Biol Chem. 2019 Feb 5. pii: RA118.006173. doi: 10.1074/jbc.RA118.006173. PubMed 30723160.
Backbone
  Vector backbone: pCEP4
  Backbone size w/o insert (bp): 10393
  Vector type: Mammalian Expression
  Selectable markers: Hygromycin
Growth in bacteria
  Bacterial resistance: Ampicillin, 100 μg/mL
  Growth temperature: 37°C
  Growth strain: DH5alpha
  Copy number: High Copy
Gene/Insert
  Gene/Insert name: T1R3 (alt name: hT1R3)
  Species: H. sapiens (human)
  Insert size (bp): 2622
  Mutation: residues 21-852
  GenBank ID: NM_152228.2
  Entrez Gene: TAS1R3 (a.k.a. T1R3)
  Promoter: CMV
  Tag / fusion protein: Signal/leader sequence from HLA class I histocompatibility antigen A-2 alpha chain (HLA) (N terminal on insert); c-myc (N terminal on insert)
  Cloning method: Restriction Enzyme; 5′ cloning site NheI (not destroyed); 3′ cloning site XhoI (not destroyed)
  Sequencing primers: 5′ CMV_fwd; 3′ EBV_rev
Terms and licenses: Academic/Nonprofit Terms; Industry Terms: Not Available to Industry
How to cite: pCEP4-HLA-cmyc-optiT1R3 a21-852 was a gift from Erik Procko (Addgene plasmid # 113948 ; http://n2t.net/addgene:113948 ; RRID:Addgene_113948)
