>Addgene plasmid #113948 | pCEP4-HLA-cmyc-optiT1R3 a21-852 | addgene partial sequence | sequence record 224197 | Addgene Partial NGS Result
GCCCTGCTTCATCCCCGTGGCCCGTTGCTCGCGTTTGCTGGCGGTGTCCCCGGAAGAAATATATTTGCAT
GTCTTTAGTTCTATGATGACACAAACCCCGCCCAGCGTCTTGTCATTGGCGAATTCGAACACGCAGATGC
AGTCGGGGCGGCGCGGTCCGAGGTCCACTTCGCATATTAAGGTGACGCGTGTGGCCTCGAACACCGAGCG
ACCCTGCAGCGACCCGCTTAACAGCGTCAACAGCGTGCCGCAGATCCCGGGGGGCAATGAGATATGAAAA
AGCCTGAACTCACCGCGACGTCTGTCGAGAAGTTTCTGATCGAAAAGTTCGACAGCGTCTCCGACCTGAT
GCAGCTCTCGGAGGGCGAAGAATCTCGTGCTTTCAGCTTCGATGTAGGAGGGCGTGGATATGTCCTGCGG
GTAAATAGCTGCGCCGATGGTTTCTACAAAGATCGTTATGTTTATCGGCACTTTGCATCGGCCGCGCTCC
CGATTCCGGAAGTGCTTGACATTGGGGAATTCAGCGAGAGCCTGACCTATTGCATCTCCCGCCGTGCACA
GGGTGTCACGTTGCAAGACCTGCCTGAAACCGAACTGCCCGCTGTTCTGCAGCCGGTCGCGGAGGCCATG
GATGCGATCGCTGCGGCCGATCTTAGCCAGACGAGCGGGTTCGGCCCATTCGGACCGCAAGGAATCGGTC
AATACACTACATGGCGTGATTTCATATGCGCGATTGCTGATCCCCATGTGTATCACTGGCAAACTGTGAT
GGACGACACCGTCAGTGCGTCCGTCGCGCAGGCTCTCGATGAGCTGATGCTTTGGGCCGAGGACTGCCCC
GAAGTCCGGCACCTCGTGCACGCGGATTTCGGCTCCAACAATGTCCTGACGGACAATGGCCGCATAACAG
CGGTCATTGACTGGAGCGAGGCGATGTTCGGGGATTCCCAATACGAGGTCGCCAACATCTTCTTCTGGAG
GCCGTGGTTGGCTTGTATGGAGCAGCAGACGCGCTACTTCGAGCGGAGGCATCCGGAGCTTGCAGGATCG
CCGCGGCTCCGGGCGTATATGCTCCGCATTGGTCTTGACCAACTCTATCAGAGCTTGGTTGACGGCAATT
TCGATGATGCAGCTTGGGCGCAGGGTCGATGCGACGCAATCGTCCGATCCGGAGCCGGGACTGTCGGGCG
TACACAAATCGCCCGCAGAAGCGCGGCCGTCTGGACCGATGGCTGTGTAGAAGTACTCGCCGATAGTGGA
AACCGACGCCCCAGCACTCGTCCGGATCGGGAGATGGGGGAGGCTAACTGAAACACGGAAGGAGACAATA
CCGGAAGGAACCCGCGCTATGACGGCAATAAAAAGACAGAATAAAACGCACGGGTGTTGGGTCGTTTGTT
CATAAACGCGGGGTTCGGTCCCAGGGCTGGCACTCTGTCGATACCCCACCGAGACCCCATTGGGGCCAAT
ACGCCCGCGTTTCTTCCTTTTCCCCACCCCACCCCCCAAGTTCGGGTGAAGGCCCAGGGCTCGCAGCCAA
CGTCGGGGCGGCAGGCCCTGCCATAGCCACTGGCCCCGTGGGTTAGGGACGGGGTCCCCCATGGGGAATG
GTTTATGGTTCGTGGGGGTTATTATTTTGGGCGTTGCGTGGGGTCAGGTCCACGACTGGACTGAGCAGAC
AGACCCATGGTTTTTGGATGGCCTGGGCATGGACCGCATGTACTGGCGCGACACGAACACCGGGCGTCTG
TGGCTGCCAAACACCCCCGACCCCCAAAAACCACCGCGCGGATTTCTGGCGTGCCAAGCTAGTCGACCAA
TTCTCATGTTTGACAGCTTATCATCGCAGATCCGGGCAACGTTGTTGCCATTGCTGCAGGCGCAGAACTG
GTAGGTATGGAAGATCTATACATTGAATCAATATTGGCAATTAGCCATATTAGTCATTGGTTATATAGCA
TAAATCAATATTGGCTATTGGCCATTGCATACGTTGTATCTATATCATAATATGTACATTTATATTGGCT
CATGTCCAATATGACCGCCATGTTGACATTGATTATTGACTAGTTATTAATAGTAATCAATTACGGGGTC
ATTAGTTCATAGCCCATATATGGAGTTCCGCGTTACATAACTTACGGTAAATGGCCCGCCTGGCTGACCG
CCCAACGACCCCCGCCCATTGACGTCAATAATGACGTATGTTCCCATAGTAACGCCAATAGGGACTTTCC
ATTGACGTCAATGGGTGGAGTATTTACGGTAAACTGCCCACTTGGCAGTACATCAAGTGTATCATATGCC
AAGTCCGCCCCCTATTGACGTCAATGACGGTAAATGGCCCGCCTGGCATTATGCCCAGTACATGACCTTA
CGGGACTTTCCTACTTGGCAGTACATCTACGTATTAGTCATCGCTATTACCATGGTGATGCGGTTTTGGC
AGTACACCAATGGGCGTGGATAGCGGTTTGACTCACGGGGATTTCCAAGTCTCCACCCCATTGACGTCAA
TGGGAGTTTGTTTTGGCACCAAAATCAACGGGACTTTCCAAAATGTCGTAATAACCCCGCCCCGTTGACG
CAAATGGGCGGTAGGCGTGTACGGTGGGAGGTCTATATAAGCAGAGCTCGTTTAGTGAACCGTCAGATCT
CTAGAAGCTGGGTACCAGCTGCTAGCGCCACCATGGCCGTCATGGCGCCCCGAACCCTCGTCCTGCTACT
CTCGGGGGCCCTGGCCCTGACCCAGACCTGGGCGGGCTCCGAACAAAAGCTTATTTCTGAAGAGGACTTG
GGAGGATCCGCGCCCCTGTGCCTGTCTCAGCAGCTGAGGATGAAGGGCGACTACGTGTTGGGAGGGCTGT
TTCCGTTGGGCGAGGCAGAGGAGGCGGGTTTGAGATCACGGACTCGACCGAGCTCCCCCGTTTGTACCAG
ATTCTCCTCAAACGGCCTCCTGTGGGCTCTGGCTATGAAGATGGCCGTGGAGGAAATCAACAACAAGAGC
GATCTGCTGCCGGGACTGCGGCTGGGTTACGACCTGTTTGACACTTGTTCAGAACCTGTCGTGGCAATGA
AGCCCAGCCTGATGTTCCTGGCGAAGGCCGGTAGTAGGGACATAGCCGCCTACTGCAATTATACGCAGTA
CCAGCCCAGGGTGCTCGCTGTGATAGGCCCCCACAGCAGTGAGCTTGCGATGGTCACCGGTAAGTTCTTC
TCATTCTTCCTGATGCCCCAAGTGAGTTACGGCGCCAGCATGGAATTGCTTAGCGCGAGGGAGACCTTTC
CCAGTTTCTTTAGGACCGTTCCAAGCGATAGGGTACAACTGACCGCAGCGGCCGAGCTGTTGCAAGAATT
TGGCTGGAACTGGGTCGCCGCATTGGGCAGCGACGATGAATACGGGAGGCAAGGTCTGAGCATCTTCTCC
GCGCTGGCCGCAGCAAGGGGTATCTGTATCGCCCACGAGGGACTGGTCCCACTGCCTAGGGCCGATGACA
GCAGGCTCGGTAAAGTTCAGGACGTGCTCCACCAGGTAAACCAGAGTAGCGTGCAAGTGGTGTTGCTGTT
TGCCAGCGTCCATGCCGCGCACGCTCTGTTCAACTACAGCATCTCCAGCCGACTGTCCCCGAAGGTATGG
GTAGCGAGCGAGGCGTGGCTGACCAGCGACCTCGTTATGGGGCTCCCCGGTATGGCCCAGATGGGGACCG
TGCTTGGGTTTTTGCAGAGGGGTGCACAATTGCACGAGTTCCCCCAATACGTGAAAACGCACCTGGCCCT
GGCTACCGACCCCGCCTTCTGTAGTGCCCTTGGTGAGAGGGAGCAAGGACTGGAGGAGGATGTCGTAGGA
CAGAGGTGCCCCCAGTGCGACTGCATCACCTTGCAGAACGTGAGTGCTGGACTGAATCACCACCAGACGT
TCTCTGTGTATGCCGCCGTATACAGCGTCGCACAAGCTCTTCACAATACACTTCAGTGCAACGCGAGCGG
CTGTCCCGCGCAGGACCCGGTGAAACCCTGGCAGCTCCTTGAGAACATGTATAACCTCACCTTCCATGTT
GGCGGATTGCCCCTTCGCTTCGATAGCAGCGGAAACGTGGACATGGAGTACGATTTGAAACTCTGGGTGT
GGCAAGGCAGCGTGCCGAGGCTGCACGACGTGGGGAGATTCAACGGATCTCTCAGGACTGAGAGGCTTAA
GATCAGGTGGCACACCAGTGACAACCAGAAGCCTGTGAGCAGGTGCTCTAGGCAATGCCAAGAGGGACAG
GTCCGCAGGGTGAAGGGTTTTCATTCCTGCTGCTACGATTGTGTCGATTGCGAAGCCGGAAGCTATAGGC
AGAATCCCGATGATATCGCCTGTACATTTTGTGGGCAAGACGAGTGGAGCCCGGAGAGGAGCACAAGATG
TTTCAGACGAAGGAGTAGGTTTCTGGCCTGGGGTGAACCGGCAGTTTTGCTTCTGCTGCTGTTGCTTAGC
CTTGCACTTGGGCTGGTCCTCGCTGCCCTGGGACTGTTCGTGCATCACAGGGACTCACCGCTGGTGCAGG
CCAGTGGCGGACCTCTGGCATGCTTCGGATTGGTGTGCCTGGGCCTTGTTTGCCTCTCAGTGCTGCTGTT
TCCGGGCCAGCCAAGCCCAGCCAGGTGTCTGGCCCAACAGCCCCTGTCACATCTGCCCCTTACCGGGTGC
CTGTCAACTCTGTTCCTGCAAGCAGCCGAGATTTTCGTGGAGTCAGAGCTGCCGTTGTCATGGGCCGACA
GGCTGAGCGGATGCCTCCGCGGTCCCTGGGCGTGGTTGGTAGTGTTGCTCGCCATGCTTGTGGAGGTGGC
CCTGTGCACCTGGTACCTCGTGGCCTTCCCGCCTGAAGTGGTGACCGACTGGCACATGCTGCCAACCGAA
GCGCTCGTTCACTGTCGCACCAGGAGCTGGGTCTCTTTCGGCCTGGCTCACGCAACAAACGCCACCCTCG
CGTTCCTGTGCTTTCTTGGAACCTTCCTTGTGAGGAGCCAGCCGGGTAGGTACAATAGAGCCCGAGGGTT
GACCTTTGCCATGTTGGCCTACTTCATCACATGGGTCAGCTTCGTCCCCCTGCTGGCGAACGTGCAAGTT
GTGCTGCGACCCGCCGTACAGATGGGCGCACTGCTTCTTTGCGTGCTGGGCATTCTGGCCGCCTTCCACC
TGCCGAGGTGCTACCTGCTGATGCGCCAGCCTGGACTTAACACACCCGAGTTCTTCTTGGGTGGAGGGCC
GGGCGACGCGCAGGGTCAGAACGATGGTAACACTGGCAACCAAGGTAAGCACGAGTGACTCGAGGCCGGC
AAGGCCGGATCCAGACATGATAAGATACATTGATGAGTTTGGACAAACCACAACTAGAATGCAGTGAAAA
AAATGCTTTATTTGTGAAATTTGTGATGCTATTGCTTTATTTGTAACCATTATAAGCTGCAATAAACAAG
TTAACAACAACAATTGCATTCATTTTATGTTTCAGGTTCAGGGGGAGGTGTGGGAGGTTTTTTAAAGCAA
GTAAAACCTCTACAAATGTGGTATGGCTGATTATGATCCGGCTGCCTCGCGCGTTTCGGTGATGACGGTG
AAAACCTCTGACACATGCAGCTCCCGGAGACGGTCACAGCTTGTCTGTAAGCGGATGCCGGGAGCAGACA
AGCCCGTCAGGGCGCGTCAGCGGGTGTTGGCGGGTGTCGGGGCGCAGCCATGA
